Addgene plasmid #35565: pGEX 4T1 ERbeta(144-255)
Depositing lab: Harish Srinivas. Depositing organization: University of Pittsburgh (University, School of Medicine, and Cancer Institute). Publication: Ligand-independent antiapoptotic function of estrogen receptor-beta in lung cancer cells. Zhang G, Yanamala N, Lathrop KL, Zhang L, Klein-Seetharaman J, Srinivas H. Mol Endocrinol. 2010 Sep;24(9):1737-47. Epub 2010 Jul 21. 10.1210/me.2010-0125 PubMed 20660297.
Backbone
  Vector backbone: pGEX 4T1
  Vector type: Bacterial Expression
Growth in bacteria
  Bacterial resistance: Ampicillin, 100 μg/mL
  Growth temperature: 37°C
  Growth strain: DH5alpha
  Copy number: High Copy
Gene/Insert
  Gene/Insert name: Estrogen Receptor beta
  Species: H. sapiens (human)
  Insert size (bp): 330
  Mutation: residues 144-255
  Entrez Gene: ESR2 (a.k.a. ER-BETA, ESR-BETA, ESRB, ESTRB, Erb, NR3A2, ODG8)
  Tag / fusion protein: GST (N terminal on backbone)
Terms and licenses: Academic/Nonprofit Terms; Industry Terms: Not Available to Industry
How to cite: pGEX 4T1 ERbeta(144-255) was a gift from Harish Srinivas (Addgene plasmid # 35565 ; http://n2t.net/addgene:35565 ; RRID:Addgene_35565)
