[The description below was written by a language model from this plasmid's Addgene catalogue record.]
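Description:
pGEX 4T1 ERbeta(144-255) is a bacterial expression plasmid built on the pGEX 4T1 backbone, designed to produce a fragment of human estrogen receptor beta (ESR2) as a glutathione S-transferase fusion protein in E. coli. It is maintained as a high-copy plasmid under ampicillin selection. No feature table accompanies the record, so the promoter, origin and other backbone elements are not itemised. pGEX-series vectors generally drive the GST fusion from an IPTG-inducible tac promoter, carry a lacI repressor gene and a pBR322-type origin, and in the 4T variants place a thrombin cleavage site between GST and the cloned insert.

The insert is about 330 bp and encodes residues 144-255 of the receptor rather than the full-length protein. GST is supplied by the backbone at the N terminus, giving a GST-ERbeta(144-255) fusion. The record does not say which functional domains this segment covers, nor which cloning sites were used. The GST moiety allows the fusion to be captured on glutathione resin, so constructs of this kind are typically used to purify a defined receptor fragment or as bait in GST pull-down assays that map which part of a protein mediates an interaction. The associated study concerns a ligand-independent antiapoptotic function of estrogen receptor beta in lung cancer cells, which fits such domain-mapping use, although the specific experiment is not stated in the record. Distribution is limited to academic and nonprofit users.
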