>Addgene plasmid #35565 | pGEX 4T1 ERbeta(144-255) | addgene partial sequence | sequence record 44734 | pGEX-5 5'-GGGCTGGCAAGCCACGTTTGGTG-3'
CGATGCTCACTTCTGCGCTGTCTGCAGCGATTACGCATCGGGATATCACTATGGAGTCTGGTCGTGTGAA
GGATGTAAGGCCTTTTTTAAAAGAAGCATTCAAGGACATAATGATTATATTTGTCCAGCTACAAATCAGT
GTACAATCGATAAAAACCGGCGCAAGAGCTGCCAGGCCTGCCGACTTCGGAAGTGTTACGAAGTGGGAAT
GGTGAAGTGTGGCTCCCGGAGAGAGAGATGTGGGTACCGCCTTGTGCGGAGACAGAGAAGTGCCGACGAG
CAGCTGCACTGTGCCGGCAAGGCCAAGAGAAGTGGCGGCCACGCGCCCCGATGAGAATTCCCGGGTCGAC
TCGAGCGGCCGCATCGTGACTGACTGACGATCTGCCTCGCGCGTTTCGGTGATGACGGTGAAAACCTCTG
ACACATGCAGCTCCCGGAGACGGTCACAGCTTGTCTGTAAGCGGATGCCGGGAGCAGACAAGCCCGTCAG
GGCGCGTCAGCGGGTGTTGGCGGGTGTCGGGGCGCAGCCATGACCCAGTCACGTAGCGATAGCGGAGTGT
ATAATTCTTGAAGACGAAAAGGGCCTCGTGATACGCCTATTTTTATAGGTTAATGTCATGATAATAATGG
TTTCTTA
